Addgene plasmid #111024: POFUT2-COMP-blac-flag-his
Purpose: Expresses pentamerised full-length protein ectodomain with no N-linked glycans in mammalian cells. Contains a C-terminal rat Cd4 d3+4 tag, COMP pentamerisation domain, flag- and 6xHis tags.
Depositing lab: Gavin Wright. Depositing organization: Wellcome Sanger Institute. Publication: Systematic Identification of Plasmodium Falciparum Sporozoite Membrane Protein Interactions Reveals an Essential Role for the p24 Complex in Host Infection. Knockel J, Dundas K, Yang ASP, Galaway F, Metcalf T, Gemert GV, Sauerwein RW, Rayner JC, Billker O, Wright GJ. Mol Cell Proteomics. 2021;20:100038. doi: 10.1074/mcp.RA120.002432. Epub 2021 Jan 27. PubMed 33515807.
Backbone
  Vector backbone: pTT3
  Backbone manufacturer: pTT3 was obtained from Yves Durocher, National Research Council of Canada-Biotechnology Research Institute
  Backbone size w/o insert (bp): 7661
  Vector type: Mammalian Expression
Growth in bacteria
  Bacterial resistance: Ampicillin, 100 μg/mL
  Growth temperature: 37°C
  Growth strain: DH5alpha
  Copy number: Unknown
Gene/Insert
  Gene/Insert name: GDP fucose protein O-fucosyltransferase 2 (POFUT2) (alt name: PF3D7_0909200)
  Species: Synthetic
  Insert size (bp): 1353
  Mutation: All NXT/S sites mutated to NXA, where X is any amino acid except Proline
  Entrez Gene: PFI0445c
  Promoter: CMV
  Tag / fusion protein: Exogenous signal peptide of mouse origin (N terminal on insert); rat Cd4d3+4, beta-lactamase, triple FLAG tag, 6xHis tag (C terminal on insert)
  Cloning method: Restriction Enzyme; 5′ cloning site Not1 (not destroyed); 3′ cloning site Asc1 (not destroyed)
Terms and licenses: Academic/Nonprofit Terms; Industry Terms: Not Available to Industry
How to cite: POFUT2-COMP-blac-flag-his was a gift from Gavin Wright (Addgene plasmid # 111024 ; http://n2t.net/addgene:111024 ; RRID:Addgene_111024)
