[The description below was written by a language model from this plasmid's Addgene catalogue record and pLannotate feature annotations shown in this document.]
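Description:
POFUT2-COMP-blac-flag-his is a mammalian expression plasmid built on the pTT3 backbone for producing a secreted, pentameric form of the Plasmodium falciparum protein GDP-fucose protein O-fucosyltransferase 2 (PF3D7_0909200). It is propagated in E. coli through a high-copy ColE1/pUC-type origin with ampicillin selection (AmpR under its own promoter). The backbone also carries an Epstein-Barr virus oriP element, which supports episomal maintenance in cells that supply EBNA1. Small lac and tet promoter remnants in the backbone appear to be cloning leftovers.

Expression is driven by the CMV enhancer and promoter. An adenovirus-derived leader region follows, which the annotation software reports as a terminal-protein fragment plus a splice acceptor, and then a chimeric intron. The transcript ends at a rabbit β-globin polyadenylation signal. The open reading frame begins with an exogenous mouse immunoglobulin heavy chain signal peptide that directs secretion. Next comes the 1353 bp synthetic POFUT2 insert, cloned between retained NotI and AscI sites. The insert itself is not annotated in the feature tables but fits the gap between the signal peptide and the Cd4 segment. All N-linked glycosylation sequons (NXT/S) in it were changed to NXA, so mammalian cells do not add N-glycans.

Fused downstream are rat Cd4 domains 3 and 4, the COMP coiled-coil pentamerisation domain, a β-lactamase lacking its signal sequence, a 3xFLAG tag and, according to the catalogue entry, a 6xHis tag that the feature tables do not annotate. Pentamerisation raises binding avidity, while the β-lactamase can serve as an enzymatic reporter. This design suits use as a multimeric probe in extracellular interaction screens, in line with the associated study of sporozoite membrane protein interactions. The sequencing-derived and depositor sequence records differ by only two nucleotides in length and carry identical annotations.
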