Features (pLannotate 1.2.2; 21 found; start..end, strand, type, name):
    184..273     +  intron         chimeric intron (fragment): chimera between introns from adenovirus and immunoglobulin heavy chain genes
    292..338     +  CDS            IgH signal sequence (fragment): signal sequence from the mouse immunoglobulin heavy chain variable region
   1771..2331    +  CDS            Cd4 (fragment): CD4_RAT - Experimental evidence at protein level: Swiss-Prot protein existence level 1. Integral membrane glycoprotein that plays an essential role in the immune response and serves multiple functions in responses against both external and internal offenses. In T-cells, functions primarily as a coreceptor for MHC class II molecule:peptide complex. The antigens presented by class II peptides are derived from extracellular proteins while class I peptides are derived from cytosolic proteins. Interacts simultaneously with the T-cell receptor (TCR) and the MHC class II presented by antigen presenti
   2368..2535    +  CDS            COMP (fragment): COMP_HUMAN - Experimental evidence at protein level: Swiss-Prot protein existence level 1. May play a role in the structural integrity of cartilage via its interaction with other extracellular matrix proteins such as the collagens and fibronectin. Can mediate the interaction of chondrocytes with the cartilage extracellular matrix through interaction with cell surface integrin receptors. Could play a role in the pathogenesis of osteoarthritis. Potent suppressor of apoptosis in both primary chondrocytes and transformed cells. Suppresses apoptosis by blocking the activation of caspase-3 and by in
   2543..3330    +  CDS            bla(M) (fragment): β-lactamase lacking the signal sequence; bla(M); allows cytosolic expression of β-lactamase
   3337..3402    +  CDS            3xFLAG: three tandem FLAG® epitope tags, followed by an enterokinase cleavage site
   3464..3519    +  polyA_signal   β-globin poly(A) signal: rabbit β-globin polyadenylation signal (Gil and Proudfoot, 1987)
   4033..5714    -  rep_origin     oriP (fragment): Epstein-Barr virus oriP replication origin (Yates et al., 2000)
   5841..5945    +  promoter       AmpR promoter: bla
   5946..6806    +  CDS            AmpR: β-lactamase; bla; confers resistance to ampicillin, carbenicillin, and related antibiotics
   6977..7565    +  rep_origin     ori: high-copy-number ColE1/pMB1/pBR322/pUC origin of replication
   7748..7840    +  CDS            lacI (fragment): lac repressor; lacI; The lac repressor binds to the lac operator to inhibit transcription in E. coli. This inhibition can be relieved by adding lactose or isopropyl-β-D-thiogalactopyranoside (IPTG).
   7853..7874    +  protein_bind   CAP binding site: CAP binding activates transcription in the presence of cAMP. E. coli catabolite activator protein
   7889..7919    +  promoter       lac promoter: promoter for the E. coli lac operon
   7927..7943    +  protein_bind   lac operator: The lac repressor binds to the lac operator to inhibit transcription in E. coli. This inhibition can be relieved by adding lactose or isopropyl-β-D-thiogalactopyranoside (IPTG). lac repressor encoded by lacI
   8013..8029    +  promoter       tet promoter (fragment): E. coli promoter for tetracycline efflux protein gene
   8039..8064    -  CDS            bla(M) (fragment): β-lactamase lacking the signal sequence; bla(M); allows cytosolic expression of β-lactamase
   8238..8617    +  enhancer       CMV enhancer: human cytomegalovirus immediate early enhancer
   8619..8818    +  promoter       CMV promoter: human cytomegalovirus (CMV) immediate early promoter
   8886..8924    +  misc_feature   Ad SA (fragment): adenovirus major late transcript splice acceptor (Friedrich and Soriano, 1991)
   8957..153     -  CDS            PTP (fragment) (across the origin): TERM_ADE02 - Experimental evidence at protein level: Swiss-Prot protein existence level 1. Protein covalently bound to the viral DNA that acts as a primer for viral genomic replication by DNA strand displacement. Assembles on the viral origin of replication in an initiation complex with viral polymerase, DBP, host NFIA and host POU2F1/OCT1. During initiation, the polymerase covalently couples the first dCTP with Ser- 580 of pTP. The terminal protein stimulates the template activity over 20 fold compared to protein-free templates. Neo-synthesized viral genomes are linked to two preterminal prot
>Addgene plasmid #111024 | POFUT2-COMP-blac-flag-his | depositor full sequence | sequence record 208824 | POFUT2-COMP-blac-flag-his sequence 9013 bps
CTCGAGAAAGGCGTCTAACCAGTCACAGTCGCAAGGTAGGCTGAGCACCGTGGCGGGCGGCAGCGGGTGG
CGGTCGGGGTTGTTTCTGGCGGAGGTGCTGCTGATGATGTAATTAAAGTAGGCGGTCTTGAGACGGCGGA
TGGTCGAGGTGAGGTGTGGCAGGCTTGAGATCCAGCTGTTGGGGTGAGTACTCCCTCTCAAAAGCGGGCA
TTACTTCTGCGCTAAGATTGTCAGTTTCCAAAAACGAGGAGGATTTGATATTCACCTGGCCCGATCTGGC
CATACACTTGAGTGACAATGACATCCACTTTGCCTTTCTCTCCACAGGTGTCCACTCCCAGGTCCAAGTT
TGCCACCATGGAGTTTCAGACCCAGGTACTCATGTCCCTGCTGCTCTGCATGTCTGGTGCGGCCGCCGTG
ATCTGCGTGACCCCTCAGAAGCTGATCTGCCTGAAAGAAGATGTGTACCTGGGCGATTTCTTCTTCTTCC
TGAAACGGAAAAAGTACATTATGTACGACGTGAACATCGGCGAGGGCTTCAACCTGCAGAAAGAGATCTT
CTACCGGCTGAGCCTGGTCATCTACAACCTGAACAAGAAGGACAAGATCAACATCTACTACCTGGTGCTG
CCTCCCTGGTGCTACGTGACCCACTGGAACATCCGGAAGGGCAACAACCTGAGATGGGAGTTCTTCTTCA
ACACCGACATCATGAAGAAAGTGATCCCCATCATCGAGTACGAGGAATACGAGAAGCTGTACGGCAACTA
CGCCGATATCATGATCAACAGCAAGTACATCCTGGACAACTACAAAGAGAAGTCCTTCCTGATCCTGCCC
TTCGAGGAATGCAACATCAACGTGAACAGGTTCAAGCAGTTCTGCAAGAAGTGCGAGCACAAGTACAACG
TGCTGTACTCCGGCTACTGCACCACCATCAACACCAAGCAGAGCGAGTGCTACAGCTACAACATGATCAG
CAACTACTTCATCACCTCTATCCTCGAGAACCTCTTCCTGTACAATATCGCCAGCGTGCTGATCAAGCAG
TCCACCAACATCCTGGTGCCCTTCGTGAACGAGCTGTACCAGAGCAACCTGGAAGATATCCTGCTGTTCA
ACAACAAGCTGCTGAGCTACGGCAACAACTACATCAGCAACATCCTCAAGACCAACCACTACATCTCCAG
CCACCTGAGATACACCGACTTTAAGTACATCTCCCGGTACAACGTCCCACCCATCCACATTGCCCTGCTG
AAGCTGCTGTACATCATGTTCATCAACAATTGCCGGATCATCTTTATCGCCTCCGACGAGAAGGTGGAAA
TCCAGAAAGTCATTAACAAGGACTTCCACCAGTACAAGAAGCACTTCTACTTCTACAACAACCAGAACAA
CCTCCACGAGGGCGAGTTCTCTATCATCGAGCAGTGGATCTGCACCCGGTCCTACATCTTCATCGGCAAC
ATCTTCAGCCGGTTCACCATGAACATCAACTGGGAGCGGCACCTGATCAACAAGGGCCAGATCAATCAGA
ACATCGACCTGTGCAGCTACCACATCAACGACGACAACGACCAGGACATCAAGAACTCCTACAAGAAGAT
CGTCCACATCTTTAACCACAAGGCCCTGCAGAAGATCAAGAACATCTACGACAATTACGCCGACCGGGAC
AAGAAGTACATCAATACCATCTGCTACAACTTTCTGAGCCACTTCCCCAACAACCGGGCCATCTACAGAA
AAGAGTACATCACCAACACCGGCGCGCCGTCGACCTCCATCACGGCCTATAAGAGTGAGGGGGAGTCAGC
GGAGTTCTCCTTCCCACTCAACCTTGGAGAGGAAAGCCTGCAGGGAGAGTTGAGATGGAAGGCAGAGAAG
GCTCCTTCTTCCCAGTCCTGGATCACCTTCTCCCTAAAGAACCAAAAGGTGTCTGTGCAGAAGTCTACTA
GCAACCCCAAGTTCCAGCTGTCCGAAACGCTCCCACTCACCCTTCAGATACCCCAGGTCTCCCTTCAGTT
TGCTGGTTCTGGCAACCTGACCCTGACTCTGGACAGAGGGATACTGTATCAGGAAGTGAACCTGGTGGTG
ATGAAAGTGACTCAGCCCGACAGCAACACTTTGACCTGTGAGGTGATGGGACCCACCTCACCCAAGATGA
GACTGATCTTGAAGCAGGAGAATCAGGAGGCCAGGGTCTCCAGGCAGGAGAAAGTGATTCAAGTGCAGGC
CCCTGAAGCAGGGGTGTGGCAATGTCTACTGAGTGAAGGTGAAGAGGTCAAGATGGACTCCAAGATCCAG
GTTTTATCCAAAGGGTTGAATTCCGGCGGCGGCTCCGGAGGCGGTACCGGTGGCGGCGACCTAGCCCCAC
AGATGCTTCGAGAACTCCAGGAGACTAATGCGGCGCTGCAAGACGTGAGAGAGCTCTTGCGACAGCAGGT
CAAGGAGATCACCTTCCTGAAGAATACGGTGATGGAATGTGACGCCTGCGGTCTAGACAGAAACCTGCCT
CCACTAGCACCTCTGGGCCCACACCCAGAAACGCTGGTGAAAGTAAAAGATGCTGAAGATCAGTTGGGTG
CACGAGTGGGTTACATCGAACTGGATCTCAACAGCGGTAAGATCCTTGAGAGTTTTCGCCCCGAAGAACG
TTTTCCAATGATGAGCACTTTTAAAGTTCTGCTATGTGGCGCGGTATTATCCCGTATTGACGCCGGGCAA
GAGCAACTCGGTCGCCGCATACACTATTCTCAGAATGACTTGGTTGAGTACTCACCAGTCACAGAAAAGC
ATCTTACGGATGGCATGACAGTAAGAGAATTATGCAGTGCTGCCATAACCATGAGTGATAACACTGCGGC
CAACTTACTTCTGACAACGATCGGAGGACCGAAGGAGCTAACCGCTTTTTTGCACAACATGGGGGATCAT
GTAACTCGCCTTGATCGTTGGGAACCGGAGCTGAATGAAGCCATACCAAACGACGAGCGTGACACCACGA
TGCCTGTAGCAATGGCAACAACGTTGCGCAAACTATTAACTGGCGAACTACTTACTCTAGCTTCCCGGCA
ACAATTAATAGACTGGATGGAGGCGGATAAAGTTGCAGGACCACTTCTGCGCTCGGCCCTTCCGGCTGGC
TGGTTTATTGCTGATAAATCTGGAGCCGGTGAGCGTGGGTCTCGCGGTATCATTGCAGCACTGGGGCCAG
ATGGTAAGCCCTCCCGTATCGTAGTTATCTACACGACGGGGAGTCAGGCAACTATGGATGAACGAAATAG
ACAGATCGCTGAGATAGGTGCCTCACTGATTAAGCATTGGGGCCCTGACTACAAAGACCATGACGGTGAT
TATAAAGATCATGACATCGATTACAAGGATGACGATGACAAGGGCCCTCACCACCACCATCACCACTAAT
TAATTAAGGATCCCCCGACCTCGACCTCTGGCTAATAAAGGAAATTTATTTTCATTGCAATAGTGTGTTG
GAATTTTTTGTGTCTCTCACTCGGAAGGACATATGGGAGGGCAAATCATTTGGTCGAGATCCCTCGGAGA
TCTCTAGCTAGAGGATCGATCCCCGCCCCGGACGAACTAAACCTGACTACGACATCTCTGCCCCTTCTTC
GCGGGGCAGTGCATGTAATCCCTTCAGTTGGTTGGTACAACTTGCCAACTGGGCCCTGTTCCACATGTGA
CACGGGGGGGGACCAAACACAAAGGGGTTCTCTGACTGTAGTTGACATCCTTATAAATGGATGTGCACAT
TTGCCAACACTGAGTGGCTTTCATCCTGGAGCAGACTTTGCAGTCTGTGGACTGCAACACAACATTGCCT
TTATGTGTAACTCTTGGCTGAAGCTCTTACACCAATGCTGGGGGACATGTACCTCCCAGGGGCCCAGGAA
GACTACGGGAGGCTACACCAACGTCAATCAGAGGGGCCTGTGTAGCTACCGATAAGCGGACCCTCAAGAG
GGCATTAGCAATAGTGTTTATAAGGCCCCCTTGTTAACCCTAAACGGGTAGCATATGCTTCCCGGGTAGT
AGTATATACTATCCAGACTAACCCTAATTCAATAGCATATGTTACCCAACGGGAAGCATATGCTATCGAA
TTAGGGTTAGTAAAAGGGTCCTAAGGAACAGCGATATCTCCCACCCCATGAGCTGTCACGGTTTTATTTA
CATGGGGTCAGGATTCCACGAGGGTAGTGAACCATTTTAGTCACAAGGGCAGTGGCTGAAGATCAAGGAG
CGGGCAGTGAACTCTCCTGAATCTTCGCCTGCTTCTTCATTCTCCTTCGTTTAGCTAATAGAATAACTGC
TGAGTTGTGAACAGTAAGGTGTATGTGAGGTGCTCGAAAACAAGGTTTCAGGTGACGCCCCCAGAATAAA
ATTTGGACGGGGGGTTCAGTGGTGGCATTGTGCTATGACACCAATATAACCCTCACAAACCCCTTGGGCA
ATAAATACTAGTGTAGGAATGAAACATTCTGAATATCTTTAACAATAGAAATCCATGGGGTGGGGACAAG
CCGTAAAGACTGGATGTCCATCTCACACGAATTTATGGCTATGGGCAACACATAATCCTAGTGCAATATG
ATACTGGGGTTATTAAGATGTGTCCCAGGCAGGGACCAAGACAGGTGAACCATGTTGTTACACTCTATTT
GTAACAAGGGGAAAGAGAGTGGACGCCGACAGCAGCGGACTCCACTGGTTGTCTCTAACACCCCCGAAAA
TTAAACGGGGCTCCACGCCAATGGGGCCCATAAACAAAGACAAGTGGCCACTCTTTTTTTTGAAATTGTG
GAGTGGGGGCACGCGTCAGCCCCCACACGCCGCCCTGCGGTTTTGGACTGTAAAATAAGGGTGTAATAAC
TTGGCTGATTGTAACCCCGCTAACCACTGCGGTCAAACCACTTGCCCACAAAACCACTAATGGCACCCCG
GGGAATACCTGCATAAGTAGGTGGGCGGGCCAAGATAGGGGCGCGATTGCTGCGATCTGGAGGACAAATT
ACACACACTTGCGCCTGAGCGCCAAGCACAGGGTTGTTGGTCCTCATATTCACGAGGTCGCTGAGAGCAC
GGTGGGCTAATGTTGCCATGGGTAGCATATACTACCCAAATATCTGGATAGCATATGCTATCCTAATCTA
TATCTGGGTAGCATAGGCTATCCTAATCTATATCTGGGTAGCATATGCTATCCTAATCTATATCTGGGTA
GTATATGCTATCCTAATTTATATCTGGGTAGCATAGGCTATCCTAATCTATATCTGGGTAGCATATGCTA
TCCTAATCTATATCTGGGTAGTATATGCTATCCTAATCTGTATCCGGGTAGCATATGCTATCCTAATAGA
GATTAGGGTAGTATATGCTATCCTAATTTATATCTGGGTAGCATATACTACCCAAATATCTGGATAGCAT
ATGCTATCCTAATCTATATCTGGGTAGCATATGCTATCCTAATCTATATCTGGGTAGCATAGGCTATCCT
AATCTATATCTGGGTAGCATATGCTATCCTAATCTATATCTGGGTAGTATATGCTATCCTAATTTATATC
TGGGTAGCATAGGCTATCCTAATCTATATCTGGGTAGCATATGCTATCCTAATCTATATCTGGGTAGTAT
ATGCTATCCTAATCTGTATCCGGGTAGCATATGCTATCCTCATGATAAGCTGTCAAACATGAGAATTTTC
TTGAAGACGAAAGGGCCTCGTGATACGCCTATTTTTATAGGTTAATGTCATGATAATAATGGTTTCTTAG
ACGTCAGGTGGCACTTTTCGGGGAAATGTGCGCGGAACCCCTATTTGTTTATTTTTCTAAATACATTCAA
ATATGTATCCGCTCATGAGACAATAACCCTGATAAATGCTTCAATAATATTGAAAAAGGAAGAGTATGAG
TATTCAACATTTCCGTGTCGCCCTTATTCCCTTTTTTGCGGCATTTTGCCTTCCTGTTTTTGCTCACCCA
GAAACGCTGGTGAAAGTAAAAGATGCTGAAGATCAGTTGGGTGCACGAGTGGGTTACATCGAACTGGATC
TCAACAGCGGTAAGATCCTTGAGAGTTTTCGCCCCGAAGAACGTTTTCCAATGATGAGCACTTTTAAAGT
TCTGCTATGTGGCGCGGTATTATCCCGTGTTGACGCCGGGCAAGAGCAACTCGGTCGCCGCATACACTAT
TCTCAGAATGACTTGGTTGAGTACTCACCAGTCACAGAAAAGCATCTTACGGATGGCATGACAGTAAGAG
AATTATGCAGTGCTGCCATAACCATGAGTGATAACACTGCGGCCAACTTACTTCTGACAACGATCGGAGG
ACCGAAGGAGCTAACCGCTTTTTTGCACAACATGGGGGATCATGTAACTCGCCTTGATCGTTGGGAACCG
GAGCTGAATGAAGCCATACCAAACGACGAGCGTGACACCACGATGCCTGCAGCAATGGCAACAACGTTGC
GCAAACTATTAACTGGCGAACTACTTACTCTAGCTTCCCGGCAACAATTAATAGACTGGATGGAGGCGGA
TAAAGTTGCAGGACCACTTCTGCGCTCGGCCCTTCCGGCTGGCTGGTTTATTGCTGATAAATCTGGAGCC
GGTGAGCGTGGGTCTCGCGGTATCATTGCAGCACTGGGGCCAGATGGTAAGCCCTCCCGTATCGTAGTTA
TCTACACGACGGGGAGTCAGGCAACTATGGATGAACGAAATAGACAGATCGCTGAGATAGGTGCCTCACT
GATTAAGCATTGGTAACTGTCAGACCAAGTTTACTCATATATACTTTAGATTGATTTAAAACTTCATTTT
TAATTTAAAAGGATCTAGGTGAAGATCCTTTTTGATAATCTCATGACCAAAATCCCTTAACGTGAGTTTT
CGTTCCACTGAGCGTCAGACCCCGTAGAAAAGATCAAAGGATCTTCTTGAGATCCTTTTTTTCTGCGCGT
AATCTGCTGCTTGCAAACAAAAAAACCACCGCTACCAGCGGTGGTTTGTTTGCCGGATCAAGAGCTACCA
ACTCTTTTTCCGAAGGTAACTGGCTTCAGCAGAGCGCAGATACCAAATACTGTTCTTCTAGTGTAGCCGT
AGTTAGGCCACCACTTCAAGAACTCTGTAGCACCGCCTACATACCTCGCTCTGCTAATCCTGTTACCAGT
GGCTGCTGCCAGTGGCGATAAGTCGTGTCTTACCGGGTTGGACTCAAGACGATAGTTACCGGATAAGGCG
CAGCGGTCGGGCTGAACGGGGGGTTCGTGCACACAGCCCAGCTTGGAGCGAACGACCTACACCGAACTGA
GATACCTACAGCGTGAGCTATGAGAAAGCGCCACGCTTCCCGAAGGGAGAAAGGCGGACAGGTATCCGGT
AAGCGGCAGGGTCGGAACAGGAGAGCGCACGAGGGAGCTTCCAGGGGGAAACGCCTGGTATCTTTATAGT
CCTGTCGGGTTTCGCCACCTCTGACTTGAGCGTCGATTTTTGTGATGCTCGTCAGGGGGGCGGAGCCTAT
GGAAAAACGCCAGCAACGCGGCCTTTTTACGGTTCCTGGCCTTTTGCTGGCCTTTTGCTCACATGTTCTT
TCCTGCGTTATCCCCTGATTCTGTGGATAACCGTATTACCGCCTTTGAGTGAGCTGATACCGCTCGCCGC
AGCCGAACGACCGAGCGCAGCGAGTCAGTGAGCGAGGAAGCGGAAGAGCGCCCAATACGCAAACCGCCTC
TCCCCGCGCGTTGGCCGATTCATTAATGCAGCTGGCACGACAGGTTTCCCGACTGGAAAGCGGGCAGTGA
GCGCAACGCAATTAATGTGAGTTAGCTCACTCATTAGGCACCCCAGGCTTTACACTTTATGCTTCCGGCT
CGTATGTTGTGTGGAATTGTGAGCGGATAACAATTTCACACAGGAAACAGCTATGACCATGATTACGCCA
AGCTCTAGCTAGAGGTCGACCAATTCTCATGTTTGACAGCTTATCATCGCAGATCCGGGCAACGTTGTTG
CCATTGCTGCAGGCGCAGAACTGGTAGGTATGGAAGATCTATACATTGAATCAATATTGGCAATTAGCCA
TATTAGTCATTGGTTATATAGCATAAATCAATATTGGCTATTGGCCATTGCATACGTTGTATCTATATCA
TAATATGTACATTTATATTGGCTCATGTCCAATATGACCGCCATGTTGACATTGATTATTGACTAGTTAT
TAATAGTAATCAATTACGGGGTCATTAGTTCATAGCCCATATATGGAGTTCCGCGTTACATAACTTACGG
TAAATGGCCCGCCTGGCTGACCGCCCAACGACCCCCGCCCATTGACGTCAATAATGACGTATGTTCCCAT
AGTAACGCCAATAGGGACTTTCCATTGACGTCAATGGGTGGAGTATTTACGGTAAACTGCCCACTTGGCA
GTACATCAAGTGTATCATATGCCAAGTCCGCCCCCTATTGACGTCAATGACGGTAAATGGCCCGCCTGGC
ATTATGCCCAGTACATGACCTTACGGGACTTTCCTACTTGGCAGTACATCTACGTATTAGTCATCGCTAT
TACCATGGTGATGCGGTTTTGGCAGTACACCAATGGGCGTGGATAGCGGTTTGACTCACGGGGATTTCCA
AGTCTCCACCCCATTGACGTCAATGGGAGTTTGTTTTGGCACCAAAATCAACGGGACTTTCCAAAATGTC
GTAATAACCCCGCCCCGTTGACGCAAATGGGCGGTAGGCGTGTACGGTGGGAGGTCTATATAAGCAGAGC
TCGTTTAGTGAACCGTCAGATCCTCACTCTCTTCCGCATCGCTGTCTGCGAGGGCCAGCTGTTGGGCTCG
CGGTTGAGGACAAACTCTTCGCGGTCTTTCCAGTACTCTTGGATCGGAAACCCGTCGGCCTCCGAACGGT
ACTCCGCCACCGAGGGACCTGAGCGAGTCCGCATCGACCGGATCGGAAAACCT
