Features (pLannotate 1.2.2; 21 found; start..end, strand, type, name):
    184..273     +  intron         chimeric intron (fragment): chimera between introns from adenovirus and immunoglobulin heavy chain genes
    292..338     +  CDS            IgH signal sequence (fragment): signal sequence from the mouse immunoglobulin heavy chain variable region
   1771..2331    +  CDS            Cd4 (fragment): CD4_RAT - Experimental evidence at protein level: Swiss-Prot protein existence level 1. Integral membrane glycoprotein that plays an essential role in the immune response and serves multiple functions in responses against both external and internal offenses. In T-cells, functions primarily as a coreceptor for MHC class II molecule:peptide complex. The antigens presented by class II peptides are derived from extracellular proteins while class I peptides are derived from cytosolic proteins. Interacts simultaneously with the T-cell receptor (TCR) and the MHC class II presented by antigen presenti
   2368..2535    +  CDS            COMP (fragment): COMP_HUMAN - Experimental evidence at protein level: Swiss-Prot protein existence level 1. May play a role in the structural integrity of cartilage via its interaction with other extracellular matrix proteins such as the collagens and fibronectin. Can mediate the interaction of chondrocytes with the cartilage extracellular matrix through interaction with cell surface integrin receptors. Could play a role in the pathogenesis of osteoarthritis. Potent suppressor of apoptosis in both primary chondrocytes and transformed cells. Suppresses apoptosis by blocking the activation of caspase-3 and by in
   2543..3330    +  CDS            bla(M) (fragment): β-lactamase lacking the signal sequence; bla(M); allows cytosolic expression of β-lactamase
   3337..3402    +  CDS            3xFLAG: three tandem FLAG® epitope tags, followed by an enterokinase cleavage site
   3462..3517    +  polyA_signal   β-globin poly(A) signal: rabbit β-globin polyadenylation signal (Gil and Proudfoot, 1987)
   4031..5712    -  rep_origin     oriP (fragment): Epstein-Barr virus oriP replication origin (Yates et al., 2000)
   5839..5943    +  promoter       AmpR promoter: bla
   5944..6804    +  CDS            AmpR: β-lactamase; bla; confers resistance to ampicillin, carbenicillin, and related antibiotics
   6975..7563    +  rep_origin     ori: high-copy-number ColE1/pMB1/pBR322/pUC origin of replication
   7746..7838    +  CDS            lacI (fragment): lac repressor; lacI; The lac repressor binds to the lac operator to inhibit transcription in E. coli. This inhibition can be relieved by adding lactose or isopropyl-β-D-thiogalactopyranoside (IPTG).
   7851..7872    +  protein_bind   CAP binding site: CAP binding activates transcription in the presence of cAMP. E. coli catabolite activator protein
   7887..7917    +  promoter       lac promoter: promoter for the E. coli lac operon
   7925..7941    +  protein_bind   lac operator: The lac repressor binds to the lac operator to inhibit transcription in E. coli. This inhibition can be relieved by adding lactose or isopropyl-β-D-thiogalactopyranoside (IPTG). lac repressor encoded by lacI
   8011..8027    +  promoter       tet promoter (fragment): E. coli promoter for tetracycline efflux protein gene
   8037..8062    -  CDS            bla(M) (fragment): β-lactamase lacking the signal sequence; bla(M); allows cytosolic expression of β-lactamase
   8236..8615    +  enhancer       CMV enhancer: human cytomegalovirus immediate early enhancer
   8617..8816    +  promoter       CMV promoter: human cytomegalovirus (CMV) immediate early promoter
   8884..8922    +  misc_feature   Ad SA (fragment): adenovirus major late transcript splice acceptor (Friedrich and Soriano, 1991)
   8955..153     -  CDS            PTP (fragment) (across the origin): TERM_ADE02 - Experimental evidence at protein level: Swiss-Prot protein existence level 1. Protein covalently bound to the viral DNA that acts as a primer for viral genomic replication by DNA strand displacement. Assembles on the viral origin of replication in an initiation complex with viral polymerase, DBP, host NFIA and host POU2F1/OCT1. During initiation, the polymerase covalently couples the first dCTP with Ser- 580 of pTP. The terminal protein stimulates the template activity over 20 fold compared to protein-free templates. Neo-synthesized viral genomes are linked to two preterminal prot
>Addgene plasmid #111024 | POFUT2-COMP-blac-flag-his | addgene full sequence | sequence record 224708 | Addgene NGS Result
CTCGAGAAAGGCGTCTAACCAGTCACAGTCGCAAGGTAGGCTGAGCACCGTGGCGGGCGGCAGCGGGTGG
CGGTCGGGGTTGTTTCTGGCGGAGGTGCTGCTGATGATGTAATTAAAGTAGGCGGTCTTGAGACGGCGGA
TGGTCGAGGTGAGGTGTGGCAGGCTTGAGATCCAGCTGTTGGGGTGAGTACTCCCTCTCAAAAGCGGGCA
TTACTTCTGCGCTAAGATTGTCAGTTTCCAAAAACGAGGAGGATTTGATATTCACCTGGCCCGATCTGGC
CATACACTTGAGTGACAATGACATCCACTTTGCCTTTCTCTCCACAGGTGTCCACTCCCAGGTCCAAGTT
TGCCACCATGGAGTTTCAGACCCAGGTACTCATGTCCCTGCTGCTCTGCATGTCTGGTGCGGCCGCCGTG
ATCTGCGTGACCCCTCAGAAGCTGATCTGCCTGAAAGAAGATGTGTACCTGGGCGATTTCTTCTTCTTCC
TGAAACGGAAAAAGTACATTATGTACGACGTGAACATCGGCGAGGGCTTCAACCTGCAGAAAGAGATCTT
CTACCGGCTGAGCCTGGTCATCTACAACCTGAACAAGAAGGACAAGATCAACATCTACTACCTGGTGCTG
CCTCCCTGGTGCTACGTGACCCACTGGAACATCCGGAAGGGCAACAACCTGAGATGGGAGTTCTTCTTCA
ACACCGACATCATGAAGAAAGTGATCCCCATCATCGAGTACGAGGAATACGAGAAGCTGTACGGCAACTA
CGCCGATATCATGATCAACAGCAAGTACATCCTGGACAACTACAAAGAGAAGTCCTTCCTGATCCTGCCC
TTCGAGGAATGCAACATCAACGTGAACAGGTTCAAGCAGTTCTGCAAGAAGTGCGAGCACAAGTACAACG
TGCTGTACTCCGGCTACTGCACCACCATCAACACCAAGCAGAGCGAGTGCTACAGCTACAACATGATCAG
CAACTACTTCATCACCTCTATCCTCGAGAACCTCTTCCTGTACAATATCGCCAGCGTGCTGATCAAGCAG
TCCACCAACATCCTGGTGCCCTTCGTGAACGAGCTGTACCAGAGCAACCTGGAAGATATCCTGCTGTTCA
ACAACAAGCTGCTGAGCTACGGCAACAACTACATCAGCAACATCCTCAAGACCAACCACTACATCTCCAG
CCACCTGAGATACACCGACTTTAAGTACATCTCCCGGTACAACGTCCCACCCATCCACATTGCCCTGCTG
AAGCTGCTGTACATCATGTTCATCAACAATTGCCGGATCATCTTTATCGCCTCCGACGAGAAGGTGGAAA
TCCAGAAAGTCATTAACAAGGACTTCCACCAGTACAAGAAGCACTTCTACTTCTACAACAACCAGAACAA
CCTCCACGAGGGCGAGTTCTCTATCATCGAGCAGTGGATCTGCACCCGGTCCTACATCTTCATCGGCAAC
ATCTTCAGCCGGTTCACCATGAACATCAACTGGGAGCGGCACCTGATCAACAAGGGCCAGATCAATCAGA
ACATCGACCTGTGCAGCTACCACATCAACGACGACAACGACCAGGACATCAAGAACTCCTACAAGAAGAT
CGTCCACATCTTTAACCACAAGGCCCTGCAGAAGATCAAGAACATCTACGACAATTACGCCGACCGGGAC
AAGAAGTACATCAATACCATCTGCTACAACTTTCTGAGCCACTTCCCCAACAACCGGGCCATCTACAGAA
AAGAGTACATCACCAACACCGGCGCGCCGTCGACCTCCATCACGGCCTATAAGAGTGAGGGGGAGTCAGC
GGAGTTCTCCTTCCCACTCAACCTTGGAGAGGAAAGCCTGCAGGGAGAGTTGAGATGGAAGGCAGAGAAG
GCTCCTTCTTCCCAGTCCTGGATCACCTTCTCCCTAAAGAACCAAAAGGTGTCTGTGCAGAAGTCTACTA
GCAACCCCAAGTTCCAGCTGTCCGAAACGCTCCCACTCACCCTTCAGATACCCCAGGTCTCCCTTCAGTT
TGCTGGTTCTGGCAACCTGACCCTGACTCTGGACAGAGGGATACTGTATCAGGAAGTGAACCTGGTGGTG
ATGAAAGTGACTCAGCCCGACAGCAACACTTTGACCTGTGAGGTGATGGGACCCACCTCACCCAAGATGA
GACTGATCTTGAAGCAGGAGAATCAGGAGGCCAGGGTCTCCAGGCAGGAGAAAGTGATTCAAGTGCAGGC
CCCTGAAGCAGGGGTGTGGCAATGTCTACTGAGTGAAGGTGAAGAGGTCAAGATGGACTCCAAGATCCAG
GTTTTATCCAAAGGGTTGAATTCCGGCGGCGGCTCCGGAGGCGGTACCGGTGGCGGCGACCTAGCCCCAC
AGATGCTTCGAGAACTCCAGGAGACTAATGCGGCGCTGCAAGACGTGAGAGAGCTCTTGCGACAGCAGGT
CAAGGAGATCACCTTCCTGAAGAATACGGTGATGGAATGTGACGCCTGCGGTCTAGACAGAAACCTGCCT
CCACTAGCACCTCTGGGCCCACACCCAGAAACGCTGGTGAAAGTAAAAGATGCTGAAGATCAGTTGGGTG
CACGAGTGGGTTACATCGAACTGGATCTCAACAGCGGTAAGATCCTTGAGAGTTTTCGCCCCGAAGAACG
TTTTCCAATGATGAGCACTTTTAAAGTTCTGCTATGTGGCGCGGTATTATCCCGTATTGACGCCGGGCAA
GAGCAACTCGGTCGCCGCATACACTATTCTCAGAATGACTTGGTTGAGTACTCACCAGTCACAGAAAAGC
ATCTTACGGATGGCATGACAGTAAGAGAATTATGCAGTGCTGCCATAACCATGAGTGATAACACTGCGGC
CAACTTACTTCTGACAACGATCGGAGGACCGAAGGAGCTAACCGCTTTTTTGCACAACATGGGGGATCAT
GTAACTCGCCTTGATCGTTGGGAACCGGAGCTGAATGAAGCCATACCAAACGACGAGCGTGACACCACGA
TGCCTGTAGCAATGGCAACAACGTTGCGCAAACTATTAACTGGCGAACTACTTACTCTAGCTTCCCGGCA
ACAATTAATAGACTGGATGGAGGCGGATAAAGTTGCAGGACCACTTCTGCGCTCGGCCCTTCCGGCTGGC
TGGTTTATTGCTGATAAATCTGGAGCCGGTGAGCGTGGGTCTCGCGGTATCATTGCAGCACTGGGGCCAG
ATGGTAAGCCCTCCCGTATCGTAGTTATCTACACGACGGGGAGTCAGGCAACTATGGATGAACGAAATAG
ACAGATCGCTGAGATAGGTGCCTCACTGATTAAGCATTGGGGCCCTGACTACAAAGACCATGACGGTGAT
TATAAAGATCATGACATCGATTACAAGGATGACGATGACAAGGGCCCTCACCACCACCATCACCACTAAT
AATAAGGATCCCCCGACCTCGACCTCTGGCTAATAAAGGAAATTTATTTTCATTGCAATAGTGTGTTGGA
ATTTTTTGTGTCTCTCACTCGGAAGGACATATGGGAGGGCAAATCATTTGGTCGAGATCCCTCGGAGATC
TCTAGCTAGAGGATCGATCCCCGCCCCGGACGAACTAAACCTGACTACGACATCTCTGCCCCTTCTTCGC
GGGGCAGTGCATGTAATCCCTTCAGTTGGTTGGTACAACTTGCCAACTGGGCCCTGTTCCACATGTGACA
CGGGGGGGGACCAAACACAAAGGGGTTCTCTGACTGTAGTTGACATCCTTATAAATGGATGTGCACATTT
GCCAACACTGAGTGGCTTTCATCCTGGAGCAGACTTTGCAGTCTGTGGACTGCAACACAACATTGCCTTT
ATGTGTAACTCTTGGCTGAAGCTCTTACACCAATGCTGGGGGACATGTACCTCCCAGGGGCCCAGGAAGA
CTACGGGAGGCTACACCAACGTCAATCAGAGGGGCCTGTGTAGCTACCGATAAGCGGACCCTCAAGAGGG
CATTAGCAATAGTGTTTATAAGGCCCCCTTGTTAACCCTAAACGGGTAGCATATGCTTCCCGGGTAGTAG
TATATACTATCCAGACTAACCCTAATTCAATAGCATATGTTACCCAACGGGAAGCATATGCTATCGAATT
AGGGTTAGTAAAAGGGTCCTAAGGAACAGCGATATCTCCCACCCCATGAGCTGTCACGGTTTTATTTACA
TGGGGTCAGGATTCCACGAGGGTAGTGAACCATTTTAGTCACAAGGGCAGTGGCTGAAGATCAAGGAGCG
GGCAGTGAACTCTCCTGAATCTTCGCCTGCTTCTTCATTCTCCTTCGTTTAGCTAATAGAATAACTGCTG
AGTTGTGAACAGTAAGGTGTATGTGAGGTGCTCGAAAACAAGGTTTCAGGTGACGCCCCCAGAATAAAAT
TTGGACGGGGGGTTCAGTGGTGGCATTGTGCTATGACACCAATATAACCCTCACAAACCCCTTGGGCAAT
AAATACTAGTGTAGGAATGAAACATTCTGAATATCTTTAACAATAGAAATCCATGGGGTGGGGACAAGCC
GTAAAGACTGGATGTCCATCTCACACGAATTTATGGCTATGGGCAACACATAATCCTAGTGCAATATGAT
ACTGGGGTTATTAAGATGTGTCCCAGGCAGGGACCAAGACAGGTGAACCATGTTGTTACACTCTATTTGT
AACAAGGGGAAAGAGAGTGGACGCCGACAGCAGCGGACTCCACTGGTTGTCTCTAACACCCCCGAAAATT
AAACGGGGCTCCACGCCAATGGGGCCCATAAACAAAGACAAGTGGCCACTCTTTTTTTTGAAATTGTGGA
GTGGGGGCACGCGTCAGCCCCCACACGCCGCCCTGCGGTTTTGGACTGTAAAATAAGGGTGTAATAACTT
GGCTGATTGTAACCCCGCTAACCACTGCGGTCAAACCACTTGCCCACAAAACCACTAATGGCACCCCGGG
GAATACCTGCATAAGTAGGTGGGCGGGCCAAGATAGGGGCGCGATTGCTGCGATCTGGAGGACAAATTAC
ACACACTTGCGCCTGAGCGCCAAGCACAGGGTTGTTGGTCCTCATATTCACGAGGTCGCTGAGAGCACGG
TGGGCTAATGTTGCCATGGGTAGCATATACTACCCAAATATCTGGATAGCATATGCTATCCTAATCTATA
TCTGGGTAGCATAGGCTATCCTAATCTATATCTGGGTAGCATATGCTATCCTAATCTATATCTGGGTAGT
ATATGCTATCCTAATTTATATCTGGGTAGCATAGGCTATCCTAATCTATATCTGGGTAGCATATGCTATC
CTAATCTATATCTGGGTAGTATATGCTATCCTAATCTGTATCCGGGTAGCATATGCTATCCTAATAGAGA
TTAGGGTAGTATATGCTATCCTAATTTATATCTGGGTAGCATATACTACCCAAATATCTGGATAGCATAT
GCTATCCTAATCTATATCTGGGTAGCATATGCTATCCTAATCTATATCTGGGTAGCATAGGCTATCCTAA
TCTATATCTGGGTAGCATATGCTATCCTAATCTATATCTGGGTAGTATATGCTATCCTAATTTATATCTG
GGTAGCATAGGCTATCCTAATCTATATCTGGGTAGCATATGCTATCCTAATCTATATCTGGGTAGTATAT
GCTATCCTAATCTGTATCCGGGTAGCATATGCTATCCTCATGATAAGCTGTCAAACATGAGAATTTTCTT
GAAGACGAAAGGGCCTCGTGATACGCCTATTTTTATAGGTTAATGTCATGATAATAATGGTTTCTTAGAC
GTCAGGTGGCACTTTTCGGGGAAATGTGCGCGGAACCCCTATTTGTTTATTTTTCTAAATACATTCAAAT
ATGTATCCGCTCATGAGACAATAACCCTGATAAATGCTTCAATAATATTGAAAAAGGAAGAGTATGAGTA
TTCAACATTTCCGTGTCGCCCTTATTCCCTTTTTTGCGGCATTTTGCCTTCCTGTTTTTGCTCACCCAGA
AACGCTGGTGAAAGTAAAAGATGCTGAAGATCAGTTGGGTGCACGAGTGGGTTACATCGAACTGGATCTC
AACAGCGGTAAGATCCTTGAGAGTTTTCGCCCCGAAGAACGTTTTCCAATGATGAGCACTTTTAAAGTTC
TGCTATGTGGCGCGGTATTATCCCGTGTTGACGCCGGGCAAGAGCAACTCGGTCGCCGCATACACTATTC
TCAGAATGACTTGGTTGAGTACTCACCAGTCACAGAAAAGCATCTTACGGATGGCATGACAGTAAGAGAA
TTATGCAGTGCTGCCATAACCATGAGTGATAACACTGCGGCCAACTTACTTCTGACAACGATCGGAGGAC
CGAAGGAGCTAACCGCTTTTTTGCACAACATGGGGGATCATGTAACTCGCCTTGATCGTTGGGAACCGGA
GCTGAATGAAGCCATACCAAACGACGAGCGTGACACCACGATGCCTGCAGCAATGGCAACAACGTTGCGC
AAACTATTAACTGGCGAACTACTTACTCTAGCTTCCCGGCAACAATTAATAGACTGGATGGAGGCGGATA
AAGTTGCAGGACCACTTCTGCGCTCGGCCCTTCCGGCTGGCTGGTTTATTGCTGATAAATCTGGAGCCGG
TGAGCGTGGGTCTCGCGGTATCATTGCAGCACTGGGGCCAGATGGTAAGCCCTCCCGTATCGTAGTTATC
TACACGACGGGGAGTCAGGCAACTATGGATGAACGAAATAGACAGATCGCTGAGATAGGTGCCTCACTGA
TTAAGCATTGGTAACTGTCAGACCAAGTTTACTCATATATACTTTAGATTGATTTAAAACTTCATTTTTA
ATTTAAAAGGATCTAGGTGAAGATCCTTTTTGATAATCTCATGACCAAAATCCCTTAACGTGAGTTTTCG
TTCCACTGAGCGTCAGACCCCGTAGAAAAGATCAAAGGATCTTCTTGAGATCCTTTTTTTCTGCGCGTAA
TCTGCTGCTTGCAAACAAAAAAACCACCGCTACCAGCGGTGGTTTGTTTGCCGGATCAAGAGCTACCAAC
TCTTTTTCCGAAGGTAACTGGCTTCAGCAGAGCGCAGATACCAAATACTGTTCTTCTAGTGTAGCCGTAG
TTAGGCCACCACTTCAAGAACTCTGTAGCACCGCCTACATACCTCGCTCTGCTAATCCTGTTACCAGTGG
CTGCTGCCAGTGGCGATAAGTCGTGTCTTACCGGGTTGGACTCAAGACGATAGTTACCGGATAAGGCGCA
GCGGTCGGGCTGAACGGGGGGTTCGTGCACACAGCCCAGCTTGGAGCGAACGACCTACACCGAACTGAGA
TACCTACAGCGTGAGCTATGAGAAAGCGCCACGCTTCCCGAAGGGAGAAAGGCGGACAGGTATCCGGTAA
GCGGCAGGGTCGGAACAGGAGAGCGCACGAGGGAGCTTCCAGGGGGAAACGCCTGGTATCTTTATAGTCC
TGTCGGGTTTCGCCACCTCTGACTTGAGCGTCGATTTTTGTGATGCTCGTCAGGGGGGCGGAGCCTATGG
AAAAACGCCAGCAACGCGGCCTTTTTACGGTTCCTGGCCTTTTGCTGGCCTTTTGCTCACATGTTCTTTC
CTGCGTTATCCCCTGATTCTGTGGATAACCGTATTACCGCCTTTGAGTGAGCTGATACCGCTCGCCGCAG
CCGAACGACCGAGCGCAGCGAGTCAGTGAGCGAGGAAGCGGAAGAGCGCCCAATACGCAAACCGCCTCTC
CCCGCGCGTTGGCCGATTCATTAATGCAGCTGGCACGACAGGTTTCCCGACTGGAAAGCGGGCAGTGAGC
GCAACGCAATTAATGTGAGTTAGCTCACTCATTAGGCACCCCAGGCTTTACACTTTATGCTTCCGGCTCG
TATGTTGTGTGGAATTGTGAGCGGATAACAATTTCACACAGGAAACAGCTATGACCATGATTACGCCAAG
CTCTAGCTAGAGGTCGACCAATTCTCATGTTTGACAGCTTATCATCGCAGATCCGGGCAACGTTGTTGCC
ATTGCTGCAGGCGCAGAACTGGTAGGTATGGAAGATCTATACATTGAATCAATATTGGCAATTAGCCATA
TTAGTCATTGGTTATATAGCATAAATCAATATTGGCTATTGGCCATTGCATACGTTGTATCTATATCATA
ATATGTACATTTATATTGGCTCATGTCCAATATGACCGCCATGTTGACATTGATTATTGACTAGTTATTA
ATAGTAATCAATTACGGGGTCATTAGTTCATAGCCCATATATGGAGTTCCGCGTTACATAACTTACGGTA
AATGGCCCGCCTGGCTGACCGCCCAACGACCCCCGCCCATTGACGTCAATAATGACGTATGTTCCCATAG
TAACGCCAATAGGGACTTTCCATTGACGTCAATGGGTGGAGTATTTACGGTAAACTGCCCACTTGGCAGT
ACATCAAGTGTATCATATGCCAAGTCCGCCCCCTATTGACGTCAATGACGGTAAATGGCCCGCCTGGCAT
TATGCCCAGTACATGACCTTACGGGACTTTCCTACTTGGCAGTACATCTACGTATTAGTCATCGCTATTA
CCATGGTGATGCGGTTTTGGCAGTACACCAATGGGCGTGGATAGCGGTTTGACTCACGGGGATTTCCAAG
TCTCCACCCCATTGACGTCAATGGGAGTTTGTTTTGGCACCAAAATCAACGGGACTTTCCAAAATGTCGT
AATAACCCCGCCCCGTTGACGCAAATGGGCGGTAGGCGTGTACGGTGGGAGGTCTATATAAGCAGAGCTC
GTTTAGTGAACCGTCAGATCCTCACTCTCTTCCGCATCGCTGTCTGCGAGGGCCAGCTGTTGGGCTCGCG
GTTGAGGACAAACTCTTCGCGGTCTTTCCAGTACTCTTGGATCGGAAACCCGTCGGCCTCCGAACGGTAC
TCCGCCACCGAGGGACCTGAGCGAGTCCGCATCGACCGGATCGGAAAACCT
